Addgene plasmid #155289: Lentiviral sgRNA human CD19
Purpose: Lentiviral expression of sgRNA against human CD19
Depositing lab: Martin Carroll. Depositing organization: University of Pennsylvania.
Backbone
  Vector backbone: Addgene #108098
Growth in bacteria
  Bacterial resistance: Ampicillin, 100 μg/mL
  Growth temperature: 37°C
  Growth strain: NEB Stable
  Copy number: High Copy
Gene/Insert
  Gene/Insert name: CD19
  gRNA/shRNA sequence: AAGCGGGGACTCCCGAGACC
  Species: H. sapiens (human)
  Entrez Gene: CD19 (a.k.a. B4, CVID3)
Terms and licenses: Academic/Nonprofit Terms; Industry Terms: Not Available to Industry
How to cite: Lentiviral sgRNA human CD19 was a gift from Martin Carroll (Addgene plasmid # 155289 ; http://n2t.net/addgene:155289 ; RRID:Addgene_155289)
