[The description below was written by a language model from this plasmid's Addgene catalogue record and pLannotate feature annotations shown in this document.]
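Description:
Lentiviral sgRNA human CD19 is a third-generation-style, self-inactivating HIV-1 lentiviral transfer plasmid (about 7.5 kb) that delivers a single guide RNA directed against the human CD19 gene. It was built on another deposited lentiviral guide vector that the record identifies only by its catalogue reference. In bacteria it is maintained through a high-copy ColE1/pUC origin and selected with ampicillin via the β-lactamase gene. The plasmid backbone also carries an f1 origin, an SV40 origin and poly(A) signal, and leftover cloning-vector elements: lac promoter/operator, T3 and T7 promoters, and lacZα and lacI fragments.

The viral segment begins with an RSV promoter fused to a truncated 5' LTR, which drives Tat-independent production of the genomic RNA in packaging cells. This is followed by the Ψ packaging signal with a partial gag sequence, the Rev response element for nuclear export, and a cPPT/CTS. It ends in a ΔU3 3' LTR that inactivates LTR promoter activity after integration. Two expression units sit within this frame. A human U6 RNA polymerase III promoter transcribes the CD19-targeting spacer joined to a Streptococcus pyogenes Cas9 guide scaffold, which the annotation detects as a tracrRNA fragment. An EF-1α core promoter drives EGFP, with a WPRE downstream to enhance transcript expression.

No Cas9 coding sequence or mammalian drug-resistance marker is annotated, so the nuclease must be supplied separately, and transduced cells would be identified or sorted by green fluorescence. The stated purpose is lentiviral expression of an sgRNA against human CD19, which fits CRISPR/Cas9-mediated targeting of this B-cell surface antigen. The record does not describe a specific experimental application.
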