Features (pLannotate 1.2.2; 27 found; start..end, strand, type, name):
      1..22      +  protein_bind   CAP binding site: CAP binding activates transcription in the presence of cAMP. E. coli catabolite activator protein
     37..67      +  promoter       lac promoter: promoter for the E. coli lac operon
     75..91      +  protein_bind   lac operator: The lac repressor binds to the lac operator to inhibit transcription in E. coli. This inhibition can be relieved by adding lactose or isopropyl-β-D-thiogalactopyranoside (IPTG). lac repressor encoded by lacI
    136..154     +  promoter       T3 promoter: promoter for bacteriophage T3 RNA polymerase
    182..408     +  promoter       RSV promoter: Rous sarcoma virus enhancer/promoter
    409..589     +  LTR            5' LTR (truncated): truncated 5' long terminal repeat (LTR) from HIV-1
    636..761     +  misc_feature   HIV-1 Ψ: packaging signal of human immunodeficiency virus type 1
    745..1108    +  CDS            HIV-1 gag (fragment): gag protein from human immunodeficiency virus 1; gag
   1254..1487    +  misc_feature   RRE: The Rev response element (RRE) of HIV-1 allows for Rev-dependent mRNA export from the nucleus to the cytoplasm.
   1864..1890    +  CDS            Rev (fragment): human immunodeficiency virus 1 (HIV-1) Rev protein; rev; enhances nuclear export of unspliced and incompletely spliced viral mRNAs
   1894..2134    +  promoter       U6 promoter: RNA polymerase III promoter for human U6 snRNA
   2182..2225    +  misc_RNA       tracrRNA (fragment): trans-activating CRISPR RNA for the Streptococcus pyogenes CRISPR/Cas9 system
   2308..2425    +  misc_feature   cPPT/CTS: central polypurine tract and central termination sequence of HIV-1
   2494..2705    +  promoter       EF-1α core promoter: core promoter for human elongation factor EF-1α
   2758..3474    +  CDS            EGFP: EGFP is a basic (constitutively fluorescent) green fluorescent protein published in 1996, derived from Aequorea victoria. It is reported to be a rapidly-maturing weak dimer with moderate acid sensitivity.
   3493..4081    +  misc_feature   WPRE: woodchuck hepatitis virus posttranscriptional regulatory element
   4132..4151    +  misc_feature   cPPT/CTS (fragment): central polypurine tract and central termination sequence of HIV-1
   4153..4386    +  LTR            3' LTR (ΔU3): self-inactivating 3' long terminal repeat (LTR) from HIV-1
   4464..4585    +  polyA_signal   SV40 poly(A) signal: SV40 polyadenylation signal
   4625..4760    +  rep_origin     SV40 ori: SV40 origin of replication
   4781..4799    -  promoter       T7 promoter: promoter for bacteriophage T7 RNA polymerase
   4807..4962    +  CDS            lacZα (fragment): LacZα fragment of β-galactosidase; lacZ fragment
   4967..5395    +  rep_origin     f1 ori (sequence partly withheld): f1 bacteriophage origin of replication; arrow indicates direction of (+) strand synthesis
   5448..5552    +  promoter       AmpR promoter: bla
   5553..6413    +  CDS            AmpR: β-lactamase; bla; confers resistance to ampicillin, carbenicillin, and related antibiotics
   6584..7172    +  rep_origin     ori: high-copy-number ColE1/pMB1/pBR322/pUC origin of replication
   7355..7447    +  CDS            lacI (fragment): lac repressor; lacI; The lac repressor binds to the lac operator to inhibit transcription in E. coli. This inhibition can be relieved by adding lactose or isopropyl-β-D-thiogalactopyranoside (IPTG).
>Addgene plasmid #155289 | Lentiviral sgRNA human CD19 | addgene full sequence | sequence record 309995 | Addgene NGS Result
TAATGTGAGTTAGCTCACTCATTAGGCACCCCAGGCTTTACACTTTATGCTTCCGGCTCGTATGTTGTGT
GGAATTGTGAGCGGATAACAATTTCACACAGGAAACAGCTATGACCATGATTACGCCAAGCGCGCAATTA
ACCCTCACTAAAGGGAACAAAAGCTGGAGCTGCAAGCTTAATGTAGTCTTATGCAATACTCTTGTAGTCT
TGCAACATGGTAACGATGAGTTAGCAACATGCCTTACAAGGAGAGAAAAAGCACCGTGCATGCCGATTGG
TGGAAGTAAGGTGGTACGATCGTGCCTTATTAGGAAGGCAACAGACGGGTCTGACATGGATTGGACGAAC
CACTGAATTGCCGCATTGCAGAGATATTGTATTTAAGTGCCTAGCTCGATACATAAACGGGTCTCTCTGG
TTAGACCAGATCTGAGCCTGGGAGCTCTCTGGCTAACTAGGGAACCCACTGCTTAAGCCTCAATAAAGCT
TGCCTTGAGTGCTTCAAGTAGTGTGTGCCCGTCTGTTGTGTGACTCTGGTAACTAGAGATCCCTCAGACC
CTTTTAGTCAGTGTGGAAAATCTCTAGCAGTGGCGCCCGAACAGGGACTTGAAAGCGAAAGGGAAACCAG
AGGAGCTCTCTCGACGCAGGACTCGGCTTGCTGAAGCGCGCACGGCAAGAGGCGAGGGGCGGCGACTGGT
GAGTACGCCAAAAATTTTGACTAGCGGAGGCTAGAAGGAGAGAGATGGGTGCGAGAGCGTCAGTATTAAG
CGGGGGAGAATTAGATCGCGATGGGAAAAAATTCGGTTAAGGCCAGGGGGAAAGAAAAAATATAAATTAA
AACATATAGTATGGGCAAGCAGGGAGCTAGAACGATTCGCAGTTAATCCTGGCCTGTTAGAAACATCAGA
AGGCTGTAGACAAATACTGGGACAGCTACAACCATCCCTTCAGACAGGATCAGAAGAACTTAGATCATTA
TATAATACAGTAGCAACCCTCTATTGTGTGCATCAAAGGATAGAGATAAAAGACACCAAGGAAGCTTTAG
ACAAGATAGAGGAAGAGCAAAACAAAAGTAAGACCACCGCACAGCAAGCGGCCGCTGATCTTCAGACCTG
GAGGAGGAGATATGAGGGACAATTGGAGAAGTGAATTATATAAATATAAAGTAGTAAAAATTGAACCATT
AGGAGTAGCACCCACCAAGGCAAAGAGAAGAGTGGTGCAGAGAGAAAAAAGAGCAGTGGGAATAGGAGCT
TTGTTCCTTGGGTTCTTGGGAGCAGCAGGAAGCACTATGGGCGCAGCGTCAATGACGCTGACGGTACAGG
CCAGACAATTATTGTCTGGTATAGTGCAGCAGCAGAACAATTTGCTGAGGGCTATTGAGGCGCAACAGCA
TCTGTTGCAACTCACAGTCTGGGGCATCAAGCAGCTCCAGGCAAGAATCCTGGCTGTGGAAAGATACCTA
AAGGATCAACAGCTCCTGGGGATTTGGGGTTGCTCTGGAAAACTCATTTGCACCACTGCTGTGCCTTGGA
ATGCTAGTTGGAGTAATAAATCTCTGGAACAGATTTGGAATCACACGACCTGGATGGAGTGGGACAGAGA
AATTAACAATTACACAAGCTTAATACACTCCTTAATTGAAGAATCGCAAAACCAGCAAGAAAAGAATGAA
CAAGAATTATTGGAATTAGATAAATGGGCAAGTTTGTGGAATTGGTTTAACATAACAAATTGGCTGTGGT
ATATAAAATTATTCATAATGATAGTAGGAGGCTTGGTAGGTTTAAGAATAGTTTTTGCTGTACTTTCTAT
AGTGAATAGAGTTAGGCAGGGATATTCACCATTATCGTTTCAGACCCACCTCCCAACCCCGAGGGGACCC
AGAGAGGGCCTATTTCCCATGATTCCTTCATATTTGCATATACGATACAAGGCTGTTAGAGAGATAATTA
GAATTAATTTGACTGTAAACACAAAGATATTAGTACAAAATACGTGACGTAGAAAGTAATAATTTCTTGG
GTAGTTTGCAGTTTTAAAATTATGTTTTAAAATGGACTATCATATGCTTACCGTAACTTGAAAGTATTTC
GATTTCTTGGCTTTATATATCTTGTGGAAAGGACGAAACACCGAAGCGGGGACTCCCGAGACCGTTTAAG
AGCTATGCTGGAAACAGCATAGCAAGTTTAAATAAGGCTAGTCCGTTATCAACTTTGCTGGAAACAGCAA
AGTGGCACCGAGTCGGTGCTTTTTTTGAATTCTAGATCTTGAGACAAATGGCAGTATTCATCCACAATTT
TAAAAGAAAAGGGGGGATTGGGGGGTACAGTGCAGGGGAAAGAATAGTAGACATAATAGCAACAGACATA
CAAACTAAAGAATTACAAAAACAAATTACAAAAATTCAAAATTTTCGGGTTTATTACAGGGACAGCAGAG
ATCCACTTTGGCGCCGGCTCGAGTGGCTCCGGTGCCCGTCAGTGGGCAGAGCGCACATCGCCCACAGTCC
CCGAGAAGTTGGGGGGAGGGGTCGGCAATTGAACCGGTGCCTAGAGAAGGTGGCGCGGGGTAAACTGGGA
AAGTGATGTCGTGTACTGGCTCCGCCTTTTTCCCGAGGGTGGGGGAGAACCGTATATAAGTGCAGTAGTC
GCCGTGAACGTTCTTTTTCGCAACGGGTTTGCCGCCAGAACACAGGTGTCGTGACGCGGGATCCGCCACC
ATGGATTACAAAGACGATGACGATAAGATGGTGAGCAAGGGCGAGGAGCTGTTCACCGGGGTGGTGCCCA
TCCTGGTCGAGCTGGACGGCGACGTAAACGGCCACAAGTTCAGCGTGTCCGGCGAGGGCGAGGGCGATGC
CACCTACGGCAAGCTGACCCTGAAGTTCATCTGCACCACCGGCAAGCTGCCCGTGCCCTGGCCCACCCTC
GTGACCACCCTGACCTACGGCGTGCAGTGCTTCAGCCGCTACCCCGACCACATGAAGCAGCACGACTTCT
TCAAGTCCGCCATGCCCGAAGGCTACGTCCAGGAGCGCACCATCTTCTTCAAGGACGACGGCAACTACAA
GACCCGCGCCGAGGTGAAGTTCGAGGGCGACACCCTGGTGAACCGCATCGAGCTGAAGGGCATCGACTTC
AAGGAGGACGGCAACATCCTGGGGCACAAGCTGGAGTACAACTACAACAGCCACAACGTCTATATCATGG
CCGACAAGCAGAAGAACGGCATCAAGGTGAACTTCAAGATCCGCCACAACATCGAGGACGGCAGCGTGCA
GCTCGCCGACCACTACCAGCAGAACACCCCCATCGGCGACGGCCCCGTGCTGCTGCCCGACAACCACTAC
CTGAGCACCCAGTCCGCCCTGAGCAAAGACCCCAACGAGAAGCGCGATCACATGGTCCTGCTGGAGTTCG
TGACCGCCGCCGGGATCACTCTCGGCATGGACGAGCTGTACAAGTAGACGCGTTAAGTCGACAATCAACC
TCTGGATTACAAAATTTGTGAAAGATTGACTGGTATTCTTAACTATGTTGCTCCTTTTACGCTATGTGGA
TACGCTGCTTTAATGCCTTTGTATCATGCTATTGCTTCCCGTATGGCTTTCATTTTCTCCTCCTTGTATA
AATCCTGGTTGCTGTCTCTTTATGAGGAGTTGTGGCCCGTTGTCAGGCAACGTGGCGTGGTGTGCACTGT
GTTTGCTGACGCAACCCCCACTGGTTGGGGCATTGCCACCACCTGTCAGCTCCTTTCCGGGACTTTCGCT
TTCCCCCTCCCTATTGCCACGGCGGAACTCATCGCCGCCTGCCTTGCCCGCTGCTGGACAGGGGCTCGGC
TGTTGGGCACTGACAATTCCGTGGTGTTGTCGGGGAAATCATCGTCCTTTCCTTGGCTGCTCGCCTGTGT
TGCCACCTGGATTCTGCGCGGGACGTCCTTCTGCTACGTCCCTTCGGCCCTCAATCCAGCGGACCTTCCT
TCCCGCGGCCTGCTGCCGGCTCTGCGGCCTCTTCCGCGTCTTCGCCTTCGCCCTCAGACGAGTCGGATCT
CCCTTTGGGCCGCCTCCCCGCGTCGACTTTAAGACCAATGACTTACAAGGCAGCTGTAGATCTTAGCCAC
TTTTTAAAAGAAAAGGGGGGACTGGAAGGGCTAATTCACTCCCAACGAAGACAAGATCTGCTTTTTGCTT
GTACTGGGTCTCTCTGGTTAGACCAGATCTGAGCCTGGGAGCTCTCTGGCTAACTAGGGAACCCACTGCT
TAAGCCTCAATAAAGCTTGCCTTGAGTGCTTCAAGTAGTGTGTGCCCGTCTGTTGTGTGACTCTGGTAAC
TAGAGATCCCTCAGACCCTTTTAGTCAGTGTGGAAAATCTCTAGCAGTACGTATAGTAGTTCATGTCATC
TTATTATTCAGTATTTATAACTTGCAAAGAAATGAATATCAGAGAGTGAGAGGAACTTGTTTATTGCAGC
TTATAATGGTTACAAATAAAGCAATAGCATCACAAATTTCACAAATAAAGCATTTTTTTCACTGCATTCT
AGTTGTGGTTTGTCCAAACTCATCAATGTATCTTATCATGTCTGGCTCTAGCTATCCCGCCCCTAACTCC
GCCCATCCCGCCCCTAACTCCGCCCAGTTCCGCCCATTCTCCGCCCCATGGCTGACTAATTTTTTTTATT
TATGCAGAGGCCGAGGCCGCCTCGGCCTCTGAGCTATTCCAGAAGTAGTGAGGAGGCTTTTTTGGAGGCC
TAGGGACGTACCCAATTCGCCCTATAGTGAGTCGTATTACGCGCGCTCACTGGCCGTCGTTTTACAACGT
CGTGACTGGGAAAACCCTGGCGTTACCCAACTTAATCGCCTTGCAGCACATCCCCCTTTCGCCAGCTGGC
GTAATAGCGAAGAGGCCCGCACCGATCGCCCTTCCCAACAGTTGCGCAGCCTGAATGGCGAATGGG
[124 nt withheld, positions 4967-5090]
C
[91 nt withheld, positions 5092-5182]
A
[49 nt withheld, positions 5184-5232]
CCTTTGACGTTGGAGTCCACGTTCTTT
[37 nt withheld, positions 5260-5296]
ACCCTATCTCGGTCTATTCTTTTGATTTATAAGGGATTTTGCCGATTTCGGCCTATTGGTTAAAAAATGA
GCTGATTTAACAAAAATTTAACGCGAATTTTAACAAAATATTAACGCTTACAATTTAGGTGGCACTTTTC
GGGGAAATGTGCGCGGAACCCCTATTTGTTTATTTTTCTAAATACATTCAAATATGTATCCGCTCATGAG
ACAATAACCCTGATAAATGCTTCAATAATATTGAAAAAGGAAGAGTATGAGTATTCAACATTTCCGTGTC
GCCCTTATTCCCTTTTTTGCGGCATTTTGCCTTCCTGTTTTTGCTCACCCAGAAACGCTGGTGAAAGTAA
AAGATGCTGAAGATCAGTTGGGTGCACGAGTGGGTTACATCGAACTGGATCTCAACAGCGGTAAGATCCT
TGAGAGTTTTCGCCCCGAAGAACGTTTTCCAATGATGAGCACTTTTAAAGTTCTGCTATGTGGCGCGGTA
TTATCCCGTATTGACGCCGGGCAAGAGCAACTCGGTCGCCGCATACACTATTCTCAGAATGACTTGGTTG
AGTACTCACCAGTCACAGAAAAGCATCTTACGGATGGCATGACAGTAAGAGAATTATGCAGTGCTGCCAT
AACCATGAGTGATAACACTGCGGCCAACTTACTTCTGACAACGATCGGAGGACCGAAGGAGCTAACCGCT
TTTTTGCACAACATGGGGGATCATGTAACTCGCCTTGATCGTTGGGAACCGGAGCTGAATGAAGCCATAC
CAAACGACGAGCGTGACACCACGATGCCTGTAGCAATGGCAACAACGTTGCGCAAACTATTAACTGGCGA
ACTACTTACTCTAGCTTCCCGGCAACAATTAATAGACTGGATGGAGGCGGATAAAGTTGCAGGACCACTT
CTGCGCTCGGCCCTTCCGGCTGGCTGGTTTATTGCTGATAAATCTGGAGCCGGTGAGCGTGGGTCTCGCG
GTATCATTGCAGCACTGGGGCCAGATGGTAAGCCCTCCCGTATCGTAGTTATCTACACGACGGGGAGTCA
GGCAACTATGGATGAACGAAATAGACAGATCGCTGAGATAGGTGCCTCACTGATTAAGCATTGGTAACTG
TCAGACCAAGTTTACTCATATATACTTTAGATTGATTTAAAACTTCATTTTTAATTTAAAAGGATCTAGG
TGAAGATCCTTTTTGATAATCTCATGACCAAAATCCCTTAACGTGAGTTTTCGTTCCACTGAGCGTCAGA
CCCCGTAGAAAAGATCAAAGGATCTTCTTGAGATCCTTTTTTTCTGCGCGTAATCTGCTGCTTGCAAACA
AAAAAACCACCGCTACCAGCGGTGGTTTGTTTGCCGGATCAAGAGCTACCAACTCTTTTTCCGAAGGTAA
CTGGCTTCAGCAGAGCGCAGATACCAAATACTGTTCTTCTAGTGTAGCCGTAGTTAGGCCACCACTTCAA
GAACTCTGTAGCACCGCCTACATACCTCGCTCTGCTAATCCTGTTACCAGTGGCTGCTGCCAGTGGCGAT
AAGTCGTGTCTTACCGGGTTGGACTCAAGACGATAGTTACCGGATAAGGCGCAGCGGTCGGGCTGAACGG
GGGGTTCGTGCACACAGCCCAGCTTGGAGCGAACGACCTACACCGAACTGAGATACCTACAGCGTGAGCT
ATGAGAAAGCGCCACGCTTCCCGAAGGGAGAAAGGCGGACAGGTATCCGGTAAGCGGCAGGGTCGGAACA
GGAGAGCGCACGAGGGAGCTTCCAGGGGGAAACGCCTGGTATCTTTATAGTCCTGTCGGGTTTCGCCACC
TCTGACTTGAGCGTCGATTTTTGTGATGCTCGTCAGGGGGGCGGAGCCTATGGAAAAACGCCAGCAACGC
GGCCTTTTTACGGTTCCTGGCCTTTTGCTGGCCTTTTGCTCACATGTTCTTTCCTGCGTTATCCCCTGAT
TCTGTGGATAACCGTATTACCGCCTTTGAGTGAGCTGATACCGCTCGCCGCAGCCGAACGACCGAGCGCA
GCGAGTCAGTGAGCGAGGAAGCGGAAGAGCGCCCAATACGCAAACCGCCTCTCCCCGCGCGTTGGCCGAT
TCATTAATGCAGCTGGCACGACAGGTTTCCCGACTGGAAAGCGGGCAGTGAGCGCAACGCAAT
